>Addgene plasmid #228799 | MSI1_RRM2_pGEX | addgene full sequence | sequence record 456259 | Addgene NGS Result
CGGCCGCATCGTGACTGACTGACGATCTGCCTCGCGCGTTTCGGTGATGACGGTGAAAACCTCTGACACA
TGCAGCTCCCGGAGACGGTCACAGCTTGTCTGTAAGCGGATGCCGGGAGCAGACAAGCCCGTCAGGGCGC
GTCAGCGGGTGTTGGCGGGTGTCGGGGCGCAGCCATGACCCAGTCACGTAGCGATAGCGGAGTGTATAAT
TCTTGAAGACGAAAGGGCCTCGTGATACGCCTATTTTTATAGGTTAATGTCATGATAATAATGGTTTCTT
AGACGTCAGGTGGCACTTTTCGGGGAAATGTGCGCGGAACCCCTATTTGTTTATTTTTCTAAATACATTC
AAATATGTATCCGCTCATGAGACAATAACCCTGATAAATGCTTCAATAATATTGAAAAAGGAAGAGTATG
AGTATTCAACATTTCCGTGTCGCCCTTATTCCCTTTTTTGCGGCATTTTGCCTTCCTGTTTTTGCTCACC
CAGAAACGCTGGTGAAAGTAAAAGATGCTGAAGATCAGTTGGGTGCACGAGTGGGTTACATCGAACTGGA
TCTCAACAGCGGTAAGATCCTTGAGAGTTTTCGCCCCGAAGAACGTTTTCCAATGATGAGCACTTTTAAA
GTTCTGCTATGTGGCGCGGTATTATCCCGTGTTGACGCCGGGCAAGAGCAACTCGGTCGCCGCATACACT
ATTCTCAGAATGACTTGGTTGAGTACTCACCAGTCACAGAAAAGCATCTTACGGATGGCATGACAGTAAG
AGAATTATGCAGTGCTGCCATAACCATGAGTGATAACACTGCGGCCAACTTACTTCTGACAACGATCGGA
GGACCGAAGGAGCTAACCGCTTTTTTGCACAACATGGGGGATCATGTAACTCGCCTTGATCGTTGGGAAC
CGGAGCTGAATGAAGCCATACCAAACGACGAGCGTGACACCACGATGCCTGCAGCAATGGCAACAACGTT
GCGCAAACTATTAACTGGCGAACTACTTACTCTAGCTTCCCGGCAACAATTAATAGACTGGATGGAGGCG
GATAAAGTTGCAGGACCACTTCTGCGCTCGGCCCTTCCGGCTGGCTGGTTTATTGCTGATAAATCTGGAG
CCGGTGAGCGTGGGTCTCGCGGTATCATTGCAGCACTGGGGCCAGATGGTAAGCCCTCCCGTATCGTAGT
TATCTACACGACGGGGAGTCAGGCAACTATGGATGAACGAAATAGACAGATCGCTGAGATAGGTGCCTCA
CTGATTAAGCATTGGTAACTGTCAGACCAAGTTTACTCATATATACTTTAGATTGATTTAAAACTTCATT
TTTAATTTAAAAGGATCTAGGTGAAGATCCTTTTTGATAATCTCATGACCAAAATCCCTTAACGTGAGTT
TTCGTTCCACTGAGCGTCAGACCCCGTAGAAAAGATCAAAGGATCTTCTTGAGATCCTTTTTTTCTGCGC
GTAATCTGCTGCTTGCAAACAAAAAAACCACCGCTACCAGCGGTGGTTTGTTTGCCGGATCAAGAGCTAC
CAACTCTTTTTCCGAAGGTAACTGGCTTCAGCAGAGCGCAGATACCAAATACTGTCCTTCTAGTGTAGCC
GTAGTTAGGCCACCACTTCAAGAACTCTGTAGCACCGCCTACATACCTCGCTCTGCTAATCCTGTTACCA
GTGGCTGCTGCCAGTGGCGATAAGTCGTGTCTTACCGGGTTGGACTCAAGACGATAGTTACCGGATAAGG
CGCAGCGGTCGGGCTGAACGGGGGGTTCGTGCACACAGCCCAGCTTGGAGCGAACGACCTACACCGAACT
GAGATACCTACAGCGTGAGCTATGAGAAAGCGCCACGCTTCCCGAAGGGAGAAAGGCGGACAGGTATCCG
GTAAGCGGCAGGGTCGGAACAGGAGAGCGCACGAGGGAGCTTCCAGGGGGAAACGCCTGGTATCTTTATA
GTCCTGTCGGGTTTCGCCACCTCTGACTTGAGCGTCGATTTTTGTGATGCTCGTCAGGGGGGCGGAGCCT
ATGGAAAAACGCCAGCAACGCGGCCTTTTTACGGTTCCTGGCCTTTTGCTGGCCTTTTGCTCACATGTTC
TTTCCTGCGTTATCCCCTGATTCTGTGGATAACCGTATTACCGCCTTTGAGTGAGCTGATACCGCTCGCC
GCAGCCGAACGACCGAGCGCAGCGAGTCAGTGAGCGAGGAAGCGGAAGAGCGCCTGATGCGGTATTTTCT
CCTTACGCATCTGTGCGGTATTTCACACCGCATAAATTCCGACACCATCGAATGGCGCAAAACCTTTCGC
GGTATGGCATGATAGCGCCCGGAAGAGAGTCAATTCAGGGTGGTGAATGTGAAACCAGTAACGTTATACG
ATGTCGCAGAGTATGCCGGTGTCTCTTATCAGACCGTTTCCCGCGTGGTGAACCAGGCCAGCCACGTTTC
TGCGAAAACGCGGGAAAAAGTGGAAGCGGCGATGGCGGAGCTGAATTACATTCCCAACCGCGTGGCACAA
CAACTGGCGGGCAAACAGTCGTTGCTGATTGGCGTTGCCACCTCCAGTCTGGCCCTGCACGCGCCGTCGC
AAATTGTCGCGGCGATTAAATCTCGCGCCGATCAACTGGGTGCCAGCGTGGTGGTGTCGATGGTAGAACG
AAGCGGCGTCGAAGCCTGTAAAGCGGCGGTGCACAATCTTCTCGCGCAACGCGTCAGTGGGCTGATCATT
AACTATCCGCTGGATGACCAGGATGCCATTGCTGTGGAAGCTGCCTGCACTAATGTTCCGGCGTTATTTC
TTGATGTCTCTGACCAGACACCCATCAACAGTATTATTTTCTCCCATGAAGACGGTACGCGACTGGGCGT
GGAGCATCTGGTCGCATTGGGTCACCAGCAAATCGCGCTGTTAGCGGGCCCATTAAGTTCTGTCTCGGCG
CGTCTGCGTCTGGCTGGCTGGCATAAATATCTCACTCGCAATCAAATTCAGCCGATAGCGGAACGGGAAG
GCGACTGGAGTGCCATGTCCGGTTTTCAACAAACCATGCAAATGCTGAATGAGGGCATCGTTCCCACTGC
GATGCTGGTTGCCAACGATCAGATGGCGCTGGGCGCAATGCGCGCCATTACCGAGTCCGGGCTGCGCGTT
GGTGCGGATATCTCGGTAGTGGGATACGACGATACCGAAGACAGCTCATGTTATATCCCGCCGTTAACCA
CCATCAAACAGGATTTTCGCCTGCTGGGGCAAACCAGCGTGGACCGCTTGCTGCAACTCTCTCAGGGCCA
GGCGGTGAAGGGCAATCAGCTGTTGCCCGTCTCACTGGTGAAAAGAAAAACCACGCTAGCGCCCAATACG
CAAACCGCCTCTCCCCGCGCGTTGGCCGATTCATTAATGCAGCTGGCACGACAGGTTTCCCGACTGGAAA
GCGGGCAGTGAGCGCAACGCAATTAATGTAAGTTAGCTCACTCATTAGGCACCCCAGGCTTTACACTTTA
TGCTTCCGGCTCGTATGTTGTGTGGAATTGTGAGCGGATAACAATTTCACACAGGAAACAGCTATGACCA
TGATTACGGATTCACTGGCCGTCGTTTTACAACGTCGTGACTGGGAAAACCCTGGCGTTACCCAACTTAA
TCGCCTTGCAGCACATCCCCCTTTCGCCAGCTGGCGTAATAGCGAAGAGGCCCGCACCGATCGCCCTTCC
CAACAGTTGCGCAGCCTGAATGGCGAATGGCGCTTTGCCTGGTTTCCGGCACCAGAAGCGGTGCCGGAAA
GCTGGCTGGAGTGCGATCTTCCTGAGGCCGATACTGTCGTCGTCCCCTCAAACTGGCAGATGCACGGTTA
CGATGCGCCCATCTACACCAACGTGACCTATCCCATTACGGTCAATCCGCCGTTTGTTCCCACGGAGAAT
CCGACGGGTTGTTACTCGCTCACATTTAATGTTGATGAAAGCTGGCTACAGGAAGGCCAGACGCGAATTA
TTTTTGATGGCGTTGGAATTAGCTTATCGACTGCACGGTGCACCAATGCTTCTGGCGTCAGGCAGCCATC
GGAAGCTGTGGTATGGCTGTGCAGGTCGTAAATCACTGCATAATTCGTGTCGCTCAAGGCGCACTCCCGT
TCTGGATAATGTTTTTTGCGCCGACATCATAACGGTTCTGGCAAATATTCTGAAATGAGCTGTTGACAAT
TAATCATCGGCTCGTATAATGTGTGGAATTGTGAGCGGATAACAATTTCACACAGGAAACAGTATTCATG
TCCCCTATACTAGGTTATTGGAAAATTAAGGGCCTTGTGCAACCCACTCGACTTCTTTTGGAATATCTTG
AAGAAAAATATGAAGAGCATTTGTATGAGCGCGATGAAGGTGATAAATGGCGAAACAAAAAGTTTGAATT
GGGTTTGGAGTTTCCCAATCTTCCTTATTATATTGATGGTGATGTTAAATTAACACAGTCTATGGCCATC
ATACGTTATATAGCTGACAAGCACAACATGTTGGGTGGTTGTCCAAAAGAGCGTGCAGAGATTTCAATGC
TTGAAGGAGCGGTTTTGGATATTAGATACGGTGTTTCGAGAATTGCATATAGTAAAGACTTTGAAACTCT
CAAAGTTGATTTTCTTAGCAAGCTACCTGAAATGCTGAAAATGTTCGAAGATCGTTTATGTCATAAAACA
TATTTAAATGGTGATCATGTAACCCATCCTGACTTCATGTTGTATGACGCTCTTGATGTTGTTTTATACA
TGGACCCAATGTGCCTGGATGCGTTCCCAAAATTAGTTTGTTTTAAAAAACGTATTGAAGCTATCCCACA
AATTGATAAGTACTTGAAATCCAGCAAGTATATAGCATGGCCTTTGCAGGGCTGGCAAGCCACGTTTGGT
GGTGGCGACCATCCTCCAAAATCGGATCTGGAAGTTCTGTTCCAGGGGCCCCTGGGATTAATGGACGAAA
AAACCACCGGTTGGCGTGGTGGTCACGTTGTTGAAGGTCTGGCTGGTGAACTGGAACAGCTGCGTGCTCG
TCTGGAACACCACCCGCAGGGTCAGCGTGAACCGGGATCCAAGAAGATCTTCGTGGGGGGGCTGTCTGTG
AACACCACGGTGGAAGATGTGAAACACTATTTCGAGCAGTTCGGAAAGGTGGATGATGCCATGCTGATGT
TCGACAAAACCACCAACAGGCACAGAGGGTTTGGATTTGTCACGTTTGAGAGCGAGGACATCGTAGAGAA
AGTTTGTGAGATCCACTTCCATGAAATCAACAACAAAATGGTGGAATGCAAGAAAGCCCAGCCAAAGGAG
GTGATGTCCTGAG
Features (pLannotate 1.2.2; 17 found; start..end, strand, type, name):
     27..66      +  CDS            rop (fragment): Rop protein, which maintains plasmids at low copy number; rop
    168..208     +  misc_feature   bom (fragment): basis of mobility region from pBR322
    313..417     +  promoter       AmpR promoter: bla
    418..1278    +  CDS            AmpR: β-lactamase; bla; confers resistance to ampicillin, carbenicillin, and related antibiotics
   1449..2037    +  rep_origin     ori: high-copy-number ColE1/pMB1/pBR322/pUC origin of replication
   2223..2274    -  misc_feature   bom (fragment): basis of mobility region from pBR322
   2281..2358    +  promoter       lacI promoter: lacI
   2359..3441    +  CDS            lacI: lac repressor; lacI; The lac repressor binds to the lac operator to inhibit transcription in E. coli. This inhibition can be relieved by adding lactose or isopropyl-β-D-thiogalactopyranoside (IPTG).
   3454..3475    +  protein_bind   CAP binding site: CAP binding activates transcription in the presence of cAMP. E. coli catabolite activator protein
   3490..3520    +  promoter       lac promoter: promoter for the E. coli lac operon
   3528..3544    +  protein_bind   lac operator: The lac repressor binds to the lac operator to inhibit transcription in E. coli. This inhibition can be relieved by adding lactose or isopropyl-β-D-thiogalactopyranoside (IPTG). lac repressor encoded by lacI
   3564..3737    +  CDS            lacZα: LacZα fragment of β-galactosidase; lacZ fragment
   4001..4117    -  CDS            yciV (fragment): RNAAM_ECOLI - Also known as trpH From Escherichia coli (strain K12).
   4193..4221    +  promoter       tac promoter: strong E. coli promoter; hybrid between the trp and lac UV5 promoters
   4229..4245    +  protein_bind   lac operator: The lac repressor binds to the lac operator to inhibit transcription in E. coli. This inhibition can be relieved by adding lactose or isopropyl-β-D-thiogalactopyranoside (IPTG). lac repressor encoded by lacI
   4268..4921    +  CDS            GST26_SCHJA: Experimental evidence at protein level: Swiss-Prot protein existence level 1. GST isoenzymes appear to play a central role in the parasite detoxification system. Other functions are also suspected including a role in increasing the solubility of haematin in the parasite gut. From Schistosoma japonicum (Blood fluke).
   5078..5329    +  CDS            Msi1 (fragment): MSI1H_MOUSE - Also known as Msi1h. Experimental evidence at protein level: Swiss-Prot protein existence level 1. RNA binding protein that regulates the expression of target mRNAs at the translation level. Regulates expression of the NOTCH1 antagonist NUMB. Binds RNA containing the sequence 5'-GUUAGUUAGUUAGUU- 3' and other sequences containing the pattern 5'-[GA]U(1-3)AGU-3'. May play a role in the proliferation and maintenance of stem cells in the central nervous system. From Mus musculus (Mouse).
