[The description below was written by a language model from this plasmid's Addgene catalogue record and pLannotate feature annotations shown in this document.]
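Description:
MSI1_RRM2_pGEX is a bacterial expression plasmid built on the pGEX-6P-1 backbone for producing the second RNA recognition motif (RRM2) of mouse Musashi-1 (Msi1) as a recombinant fusion protein in E. coli. The 5,333 bp plasmid replicates from a ColE1/pMB1-type origin and is selected with ampicillin through the β-lactamase gene and its native promoter. Short rop and bom fragments and a lac promoter/lacZα remnant are also annotated; these are backbone residues rather than functional parts of the expression design.

The expression cassette is driven by the tac promoter, a strong trp/lac hybrid, followed by a lac operator. The plasmid carries its own lacI gene, so transcription is repressed until relieved by IPTG. Downstream lies the Schistosoma japonicum glutathione S-transferase (GST) coding sequence, then a gap of roughly 150 bp before the 252 bp Msi1 fragment, which was cloned between BamHI and NotI sites that remain intact. The catalogue lists a streptavidin-binding peptide (SBP) tag, also N-terminal to the insert. The feature table does not annotate it, but the unannotated interval between GST and Msi1 is where it would be expected to sit, along with any protease cleavage linker inherited from the backbone.

The resulting GST-SBP-RRM2 protein carries two independent affinity handles, which allow purification on glutathione resin and capture or pull-down on streptavidin. The associated work concerns how tandem RNA-binding domains contribute to RNA selectivity, so this single-domain construct is suited to in vitro binding assays that examine RRM2 in isolation.
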