Addgene plasmid #228799: MSI1_RRM2_pGEX
Purpose: Recombinant expression of mouse MSI1 RRM2 with dual-affinity tag
Depositing lab: Daniel Dominguez. Depositing organization: University of North Carolina at Chapel Hill. Publication: Dissecting RNA selectivity mediated by tandem RNA-binding domains. Harris SE, Hu Y, Bridges K, Cavazos FF Jr, Martyr JG, Guzman BB, Murn J, Aleman MM, Dominguez D. J Biol Chem. 2025 May;301(5):108435. doi: 10.1016/j.jbc.2025.108435. Epub 2025 Mar 20. PubMed 40120682.
Backbone
  Vector backbone: pGEX-6P-1
  Backbone size w/o insert (bp): 5084
  Total vector size (bp): 5333
  Vector type: Bacterial Expression
Growth in bacteria
  Bacterial resistance: Ampicillin, 100 μg/mL
  Growth temperature: 37°C
  Growth strain: DH5alpha
  Copy number: Unknown
Gene/Insert
  Gene/Insert name: Musashi-1 RRM2 (alt name: MSI1 RRM2)
  Species: M. musculus (mouse)
  Insert size (bp): 252
  GenBank ID: NM_008629.1
  Entrez Gene: Msi1 (a.k.a. Msi1h, Musahi1, m-Msi-1)
  Tag / fusion protein: GST (N terminal on insert); SBP (N terminal on insert)
  Cloning method: Restriction Enzyme; 5′ cloning site BamHI (not destroyed); 3′ cloning site NotI (not destroyed)
  Sequencing primers: 5′ GGGCTGGCAAGCCACGTTTGGTG; 3′ CCGGGAGCTGCATGTGTCAGAGG
Terms and licenses: Academic/Nonprofit Terms; Industry Terms: Not Available to Industry
Depositor comments: Please visit https://doi.org/10.1101/2024.10.17.618930 for bioRxiv preprint.
How to cite: MSI1_RRM2_pGEX was a gift from Daniel Dominguez (Addgene plasmid # 228799 ; http://n2t.net/addgene:228799 ; RRID:Addgene_228799)
